Addgene plasmid #120001: pMaCTag-22
Purpose: Template for C-terminal PCR tagging of mammalian genes (without selection) with SNAP
Depositing lab: Michael Knop. Depositing organization: Universitaet Heidelberg. Publication: CRISPR-Cas12a-assisted PCR tagging of mammalian genes. Fueller J, Herbst K, Meurer M, Gubicza K, Kurtulmus B, Knopf JD, Kirrmaier D, Buchmuller BC, Pereira G, Lemberg MK, Knop M. J Cell Biol. 2020 Jun 1;219(6). pii: 151766. doi: 10.1083/jcb.201910210. PubMed 32406907.
Backbone
  Vector backbone: pFA6a
  Backbone size w/o insert (bp): 2412
  Vector type: PCR Template
Growth in bacteria
  Bacterial resistance: Ampicillin, 100 μg/mL
  Growth temperature: 37°C
  Growth strain: DH5alpha
  Copy number: High Copy
Gene/Insert
  Gene/Insert name: SNAP
  Species: H. sapiens (human)
  Promoter: None
  Tag / fusion protein: SNAP (C terminal on backbone)
  Cloning method: Restriction Enzyme; 5′ cloning site BamHI (not destroyed); 3′ cloning site SpeI (not destroyed)
  Sequencing primers: 5′ SP6; 3′ AAACCACAACTAGAATGCAGTG
Terms and licenses: Academic/Nonprofit Terms; Industry Terms: Not Available to Industry
Depositor comments: Template plasmid for C-terminal PCR tagging of mammalian genes. For M1 and M2 tagging oligo design please visit www.pcr-tagging.com Please visit https://www.biorxiv.org/content/early/2018/11/20/473876 for BioRxiv preprint
How to cite: pMaCTag-22 was a gift from Michael Knop (Addgene plasmid # 120001 ; http://n2t.net/addgene:120001 ; RRID:Addgene_120001)
