[The description below was written by a language model from this plasmid's Addgene catalogue record and pLannotate feature annotations shown in this document.]
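Description:
pMaCTag-22 is a 3,467 bp PCR-template plasmid built on the pFA6a backbone. It is not meant to be expressed as such in cells, but serves as the source of a cassette for C-terminal tagging of endogenous mammalian genes with the SNAP-tag. It is maintained in E. coli as a high-copy plasmid through a ColE1/pUC-type origin and is selected with ampicillin via the β-lactamase gene and its native promoter. Short lacI, rop and bom fragments are backbone remnants, and SP6 and T7 promoters flank the cassette region, with SP6 listed as a sequencing primer site. The depositor and repository sequencing records are the same length and carry the same features, differing only in their start coordinate.

The cassette, cloned between BamHI and SpeI, begins with a promoterless SNAP-tag coding sequence, a human O6-alkylguanine-DNA alkyltransferase variant that reacts covalently with benzylguanine substrates. An SV40 polyadenylation signal follows. Downstream lies a human U6 RNA polymerase III promoter flanked by two loxP sites, which in principle allows Cre-mediated excision of that segment. No mammalian selection marker is present, in line with the stated "without selection" design.

The associated method is CRISPR-Cas12a-assisted PCR tagging, in which two gene-specific tagging oligos (M1 and M2) are used to amplify the cassette. In this approach the oligos are understood to add homology arms for the target locus, and the reverse oligo places a crRNA sequence after the U6 promoter, so the PCR product carries both repair template and guide expression unit. The record itself does not spell out these details. After in-frame integration, the tag is expressed from the target gene's own promoter, giving a fusion protein for fluorescent or affinity labelling.
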