Features (pLannotate 1.2.2; 13 found; start..end, strand, type, name):
     64..606     +  CDS            SNAP-tag®: human O6-alkylguanine-DNA-alkyltransferase variant that forms covalent bonds with benzylguanine derivatives optimized for mammalian expression
    616..737     +  polyA_signal   SV40 poly(A) signal: SV40 polyadenylation signal
    744..777     +  protein_bind   loxP: Cre-mediated recombination occurs in the 8-bp core sequence (GCATACAT). Cre recombinase
    784..1024    +  promoter       U6 promoter: RNA polymerase III promoter for human U6 snRNA
   1034..1067    +  protein_bind   loxP: Cre-mediated recombination occurs in the 8-bp core sequence (GCATACAT). Cre recombinase
   1105..1123    -  promoter       T7 promoter: promoter for bacteriophage T7 RNA polymerase
   1145..1198    -  CDS            lacI (fragment): lac repressor; lacI; The lac repressor binds to the lac operator to inhibit transcription in E. coli. This inhibition can be relieved by adding lactose or isopropyl-β-D-thiogalactopyranoside (IPTG).
   1381..1969    -  rep_origin     ori: high-copy-number ColE1/pMB1/pBR322/pUC origin of replication
   2140..3000    -  CDS            AmpR: β-lactamase; bla; confers resistance to ampicillin, carbenicillin, and related antibiotics
   3001..3105    -  promoter       AmpR promoter: bla
   3200..3235    +  CDS            rop (fragment): Rop protein, which maintains plasmids at low copy number; rop
   3337..3388    +  misc_feature   bom (fragment): basis of mobility region from pBR322
   3451..2       +  promoter       SP6 promoter (across the origin): promoter for bacteriophage SP6 RNA polymerase
>Addgene plasmid #120001 | pMaCTag-22 | depositor full sequence | sequence record 228027 | pMaCTag-22 sequence 3467 bps
GAACGCGGCCGCCAGCTGAAGCTTCGTACGTCAGGTGGAGGAGGTAGTGGCGGAGGCGGATCCGACAAAG
ACTGCGAAATGAAGCGCACCACCCTGGATAGCCCTCTGGGCAAGCTGGAACTGTCTGGGTGCGAACAGGG
CCTGCACGAGATCAAGCTGCTGGGCAAAGGAACATCTGCCGCCGACGCCGTGGAAGTGCCTGCCCCAGCC
GCCGTGCTGGGCGGACCAGAGCCACTGATGCAGGCCACCGCCTGGCTCAACGCCTACTTTCACCAGCCTG
AGGCCATCGAGGAGTTCCCTGTGCCAGCCCTGCACCACCCAGTGTTCCAGCAGGAGAGCTTTACCCGCCA
GGTGCTGTGGAAACTGCTGAAAGTGGTGAAGTTCGGAGAGGTCATCAGCTACCAGCAGCTGGCCGCCCTG
GCCGGCAATCCCGCCGCCACCGCCGCCGTGAAAACCGCCCTGAGCGGAAATCCCGTGCCCATTCTGATCC
CCTGCCACCGGGTGGTGTCTAGCTCTGGCGCCGTGGGGGGCTACGAGGGCGGGCTCGCCGTGAAAGAGTG
GCTGCTGGCCCACGAGGGCCACAGACTGGGCAAGCCTGGGCTGGGTTGAACTAGTAACTTGTTTATTGCA
GCTTATAATGGTTACAAATAAAGCAATAGCATCACAAATTTCACAAATAAAGCATTTTTTTCACTGCATT
CTAGTTGTGGTTTGTCCAAACTCATCAATGTATCTTAGTCGATATAACTTCGTATAGCATACATTATACG
AAGTTATGTCGAGGAGGGCCTATTTCCCATGATTCCTTCATATTTGCATATACGATACAAGGCTGTTAGA
GAGATAATTGGAATTAATTTGACTGTAAACACAAAGATATTAGTACAAAATACGTGACGTAGAAAGTAAT
AATTTCTTGGGTAGTTTGCAGTTTTAAAATTATGTTTTAAAATGGACTATCATATGCTTACCGTAACTTG
AAAGTATTTCGATTTCTTGGCTTTATATATCTTGTGGAAAGGACGAAACACCGATAACTTCGTATAGCAT
ACATTATACGAAGTTATGGTACCGATGCAGCTAGCCCGCGGATCTGCCGGTCTCCCTATAGTGAGTCGTA
TTAATTTCGATAAGCCAGGTTAACCTGCATTAATGAATCGGCCAACGCGCGGGGAGAGGCGGTTTGCGTA
TTGGGCGCTCTTCCGCTTCCTCGCTCACTGACTCGCTGCGCTCGGTCGTTCGGCTGCGGCGAGCGGTATC
AGCTCACTCAAAGGCGGTAATACGGTTATCCACAGAATCAGGGGATAACGCAGGAAAGAACATGTGAGCA
AAAGGCCAGCAAAAGGCCAGGAACCGTAAAAAGGCCGCGTTGCTGGCGTTTTTCCATAGGCTCCGCCCCC
CTGACGAGCATCACAAAAATCGACGCTCAAGTCAGAGGTGGCGAAACCCGACAGGACTATAAAGATACCA
GGCGTTTCCCCCTGGAAGCTCCCTCGTGCGCTCTCCTGTTCCGACCCTGCCGCTTACCGGATACCTGTCC
GCCTTTCTCCCTTCGGGAAGCGTGGCGCTTTCTCAATGCTCACGCTGTAGGTATCTCAGTTCGGTGTAGG
TCGTTCGCTCCAAGCTGGGCTGTGTGCACGAACCCCCCGTTCAGCCCGACCGCTGCGCCTTATCCGGTAA
CTATCGTCTTGAGTCCAACCCGGTAAGACACGACTTATCGCCACTGGCAGCAGCCACTGGTAACAGGATT
AGCAGAGCGAGGTATGTAGGCGGTGCTACAGAGTTCTTGAAGTGGTGGCCTAACTACGGCTACACTAGAA
GGACAGTATTTGGTATCTGCGCTCTGCTGAAGCCAGTTACCTTCGGAAAAAGAGTTGGTAGCTCTTGATC
CGGCAAACAAACCACCGCTGGTAGCGGTGGTTTTTTTGTTTGCAAGCAGCAGATTACGCGCAGAAAAAAA
GGATCTCAAGAAGATCCTTTGATCTTTTCTACGGGGTCTGACGCTCAGTGGAACGAAAACTCACGTTAAG
GGATTTTGGTCATGAGATTATCAAAAAGGATCTTCACCTAGATCCTTTTAAATTAAAAATGAAGTTTTAA
ATCAATCTAAAGTATATATGAGTAAACTTGGTCTGACAGTTACCAATGCTTAATCAGTGAGGCACCTATC
TCAGCGATCTGTCTATTTCGTTCATCCATAGTTGCCTGACTCCCCGTCGTGTAGATAACTACGATACGGG
AGGGCTTACCATCTGGCCCCAGTGCTGCAATGATACCGCGAGACCCACGCTCACCGGCTCCAGATTTATC
AGCAATAAACCAGCCAGCCGGAAGGGCCGAGCGCAGAAGTGGTCCTGCAACTTTATCCGCCTCCATCCAG
TCTATTAATTGTTGCCGGGAAGCTAGAGTAAGTAGTTCGCCAGTTAATAGTTTGCGCAACGTTGTTGCCA
TTGCTACAGGCATCGTGGTGTCACGCTCGTCGTTTGGTATGGCTTCATTCAGCTCCGGTTCCCAACGATC
AAGGCGAGTTACATGATCCCCCATGTTGTGCAAAAAAGCGGTTAGCTCCTTCGGTCCTCCGATCGTTGTC
AGAAGTAAGTTGGCCGCAGTGTTATCACTCATGGTTATGGCAGCACTGCATAATTCTCTTACTGTCATGC
CATCCGTAAGATGCTTTTCTGTGACTGGTGAGTACTCAACCAAGTCATTCTGAGAATAGTGTATGCGGCG
ACCGAGTTGCTCTTGCCCGGCGTCAATACGGGATAATACCGCGCCACATAGCAGAACTTTAAAAGTGCTC
ATCATTGGAAAACGTTCTTCGGGGCGAAAACTCTCAAGGATCTTACCGCTGTTGAGATCCAGTTCGATGT
AACCCACTCGTGCACCCAACTGATCTTCAGCATCTTTTACTTTCACCAGCGTTTCTGGGTGAGCAAAAAC
AGGAAGGCAAAATGCCGCAAAAAAGGGAATAAGGGCGACACGGAAATGTTGAATACTCATACTCTTCCTT
TTTCAATATTATTGAAGCATTTATCAGGGTTATTGTCTCATGAGCGGATACATATTTGAATGTATTTAGA
AAAATAAACAAATAGGGGTTCCGCGCACATTTCCCCGAAAAGTGCCACCTGACGTCTAAGAAACCATTAT
TATCATGACATTAACCTATAAAAATAGGCGTATCACGAGGCCCTTTCGTCTCGCGCGTTTCGGTGATGAC
GGTGAAAACCTCTGACACATGCAGCTCCCGGAGACGGTCACAGCTTGTCTGTAAGCGGATGCCGGGAGCA
GACAAGCCCGTCAGGGCGCGTCAGCGGGTGTTGGCGGGTGTCGGGGCTGGCTTAACTATGCGGCATCAGA
GCAGATTGTACTGAGAGTGCACCATATGGACATATTGTCGTTAGAACGCGGCTACAATTAATACATAACC
TTATGTATCATACACATACGATTTAGGTGACACTATA
