Features (pLannotate 1.2.2; 13 found; start..end, strand, type, name):
      1..19      +  promoter       SP6 promoter: promoter for bacteriophage SP6 RNA polymerase
     81..623     +  CDS            SNAP-tag®: human O6-alkylguanine-DNA-alkyltransferase variant that forms covalent bonds with benzylguanine derivatives optimized for mammalian expression
    633..754     +  polyA_signal   SV40 poly(A) signal: SV40 polyadenylation signal
    761..794     +  protein_bind   loxP: Cre-mediated recombination occurs in the 8-bp core sequence (GCATACAT). Cre recombinase
    801..1041    +  promoter       U6 promoter: RNA polymerase III promoter for human U6 snRNA
   1051..1084    +  protein_bind   loxP: Cre-mediated recombination occurs in the 8-bp core sequence (GCATACAT). Cre recombinase
   1122..1140    -  promoter       T7 promoter: promoter for bacteriophage T7 RNA polymerase
   1162..1215    -  CDS            lacI (fragment): lac repressor; lacI; The lac repressor binds to the lac operator to inhibit transcription in E. coli. This inhibition can be relieved by adding lactose or isopropyl-β-D-thiogalactopyranoside (IPTG).
   1398..1986    -  rep_origin     ori: high-copy-number ColE1/pMB1/pBR322/pUC origin of replication
   2157..3017    -  CDS            AmpR: β-lactamase; bla; confers resistance to ampicillin, carbenicillin, and related antibiotics
   3018..3122    -  promoter       AmpR promoter: bla
   3217..3252    +  CDS            rop (fragment): Rop protein, which maintains plasmids at low copy number; rop
   3354..3405    +  misc_feature   bom (fragment): basis of mobility region from pBR322
>Addgene plasmid #120001 | pMaCTag-22 | addgene full sequence | sequence record 232599 | Addgene NGS Result
ATTTAGGTGACACTATAGAACGCGGCCGCCAGCTGAAGCTTCGTACGTCAGGTGGAGGAGGTAGTGGCGG
AGGCGGATCCGACAAAGACTGCGAAATGAAGCGCACCACCCTGGATAGCCCTCTGGGCAAGCTGGAACTG
TCTGGGTGCGAACAGGGCCTGCACGAGATCAAGCTGCTGGGCAAAGGAACATCTGCCGCCGACGCCGTGG
AAGTGCCTGCCCCAGCCGCCGTGCTGGGCGGACCAGAGCCACTGATGCAGGCCACCGCCTGGCTCAACGC
CTACTTTCACCAGCCTGAGGCCATCGAGGAGTTCCCTGTGCCAGCCCTGCACCACCCAGTGTTCCAGCAG
GAGAGCTTTACCCGCCAGGTGCTGTGGAAACTGCTGAAAGTGGTGAAGTTCGGAGAGGTCATCAGCTACC
AGCAGCTGGCCGCCCTGGCCGGCAATCCCGCCGCCACCGCCGCCGTGAAAACCGCCCTGAGCGGAAATCC
CGTGCCCATTCTGATCCCCTGCCACCGGGTGGTGTCTAGCTCTGGCGCCGTGGGGGGCTACGAGGGCGGG
CTCGCCGTGAAAGAGTGGCTGCTGGCCCACGAGGGCCACAGACTGGGCAAGCCTGGGCTGGGTTGAACTA
GTAACTTGTTTATTGCAGCTTATAATGGTTACAAATAAAGCAATAGCATCACAAATTTCACAAATAAAGC
ATTTTTTTCACTGCATTCTAGTTGTGGTTTGTCCAAACTCATCAATGTATCTTAGTCGATATAACTTCGT
ATAGCATACATTATACGAAGTTATGTCGAGGAGGGCCTATTTCCCATGATTCCTTCATATTTGCATATAC
GATACAAGGCTGTTAGAGAGATAATTGGAATTAATTTGACTGTAAACACAAAGATATTAGTACAAAATAC
GTGACGTAGAAAGTAATAATTTCTTGGGTAGTTTGCAGTTTTAAAATTATGTTTTAAAATGGACTATCAT
ATGCTTACCGTAACTTGAAAGTATTTCGATTTCTTGGCTTTATATATCTTGTGGAAAGGACGAAACACCG
ATAACTTCGTATAGCATACATTATACGAAGTTATGGTACCGATGCAGCTAGCCCGCGGATCTGCCGGTCT
CCCTATAGTGAGTCGTATTAATTTCGATAAGCCAGGTTAACCTGCATTAATGAATCGGCCAACGCGCGGG
GAGAGGCGGTTTGCGTATTGGGCGCTCTTCCGCTTCCTCGCTCACTGACTCGCTGCGCTCGGTCGTTCGG
CTGCGGCGAGCGGTATCAGCTCACTCAAAGGCGGTAATACGGTTATCCACAGAATCAGGGGATAACGCAG
GAAAGAACATGTGAGCAAAAGGCCAGCAAAAGGCCAGGAACCGTAAAAAGGCCGCGTTGCTGGCGTTTTT
CCATAGGCTCCGCCCCCCTGACGAGCATCACAAAAATCGACGCTCAAGTCAGAGGTGGCGAAACCCGACA
GGACTATAAAGATACCAGGCGTTTCCCCCTGGAAGCTCCCTCGTGCGCTCTCCTGTTCCGACCCTGCCGC
TTACCGGATACCTGTCCGCCTTTCTCCCTTCGGGAAGCGTGGCGCTTTCTCATAGCTCACGCTGTAGGTA
TCTCAGTTCGGTGTAGGTCGTTCGCTCCAAGCTGGGCTGTGTGCACGAACCCCCCGTTCAGCCCGACCGC
TGCGCCTTATCCGGTAACTATCGTCTTGAGTCCAACCCGGTAAGACACGACTTATCGCCACTGGCAGCAG
CCACTGGTAACAGGATTAGCAGAGCGAGGTATGTAGGCGGTGCTACAGAGTTCTTGAAGTGGTGGCCTAA
CTACGGCTACACTAGAAGAACAGTATTTGGTATCTGCGCTCTGCTGAAGCCAGTTACCTTCGGAAAAAGA
GTTGGTAGCTCTTGATCCGGCAAACAAACCACCGCTGGTAGCGGTGGTTTTTTTGTTTGCAAGCAGCAGA
TTACGCGCAGAAAAAAAGGATCTCAAGAAGATCCTTTGATCTTTTCTACGGGGTCTGACGCTCAGTGGAA
CGAAAACTCACGTTAAGGGATTTTGGTCATGAGATTATCAAAAAGGATCTTCACCTAGATCCTTTTAAAT
TAAAAATGAAGTTTTAAATCAATCTAAAGTATATATGAGTAAACTTGGTCTGACAGTTACCAATGCTTAA
TCAGTGAGGCACCTATCTCAGCGATCTGTCTATTTCGTTCATCCATAGTTGCCTGACTCCCCGTCGTGTA
GATAACTACGATACGGGAGGGCTTACCATCTGGCCCCAGTGCTGCAATGATACCGCGAGACCCACGCTCA
CCGGCTCCAGATTTATCAGCAATAAACCAGCCAGCCGGAAGGGCCGAGCGCAGAAGTGGTCCTGCAACTT
TATCCGCCTCCATCCAGTCTATTAATTGTTGCCGGGAAGCTAGAGTAAGTAGTTCGCCAGTTAATAGTTT
GCGCAACGTTGTTGCCATTGCTACAGGCATCGTGGTGTCACGCTCGTCGTTTGGTATGGCTTCATTCAGC
TCCGGTTCCCAACGATCAAGGCGAGTTACATGATCCCCCATGTTGTGCAAAAAAGCGGTTAGCTCCTTCG
GTCCTCCGATCGTTGTCAGAAGTAAGTTGGCCGCAGTGTTATCACTCATGGTTATGGCAGCACTGCATAA
TTCTCTTACTGTCATGCCATCCGTAAGATGCTTTTCTGTGACTGGTGAGTACTCAACCAAGTCATTCTGA
GAATAGTGTATGCGGCGACCGAGTTGCTCTTGCCCGGCGTCAATACGGGATAATACCGCGCCACATAGCA
GAACTTTAAAAGTGCTCATCATTGGAAAACGTTCTTCGGGGCGAAAACTCTCAAGGATCTTACCGCTGTT
GAGATCCAGTTCGATGTAACCCACTCGTGCACCCAACTGATCTTCAGCATCTTTTACTTTCACCAGCGTT
TCTGGGTGAGCAAAAACAGGAAGGCAAAATGCCGCAAAAAAGGGAATAAGGGCGACACGGAAATGTTGAA
TACTCATACTCTTCCTTTTTCAATATTATTGAAGCATTTATCAGGGTTATTGTCTCATGAGCGGATACAT
ATTTGAATGTATTTAGAAAAATAAACAAATAGGGGTTCCGCGCACATTTCCCCGAAAAGTGCCACCTGAC
GTCTAAGAAACCATTATTATCATGACATTAACCTATAAAAATAGGCGTATCACGAGGCCCTTTCGTCTCG
CGCGTTTCGGTGATGACGGTGAAAACCTCTGACACATGCAGCTCCCGGAGACGGTCACAGCTTGTCTGTA
AGCGGATGCCGGGAGCAGACAAGCCCGTCAGGGCGCGTCAGCGGGTGTTGGCGGGTGTCGGGGCTGGCTT
AACTATGCGGCATCAGAGCAGATTGTACTGAGAGTGCACCATATGGACATATTGTCGTTAGAACGCGGCT
ACAATTAATACATAACCTTATGTATCATACACATACG
